>Addgene plasmid #22522 | phGluc | depositor full sequence | sequence record 10351 | Author sequence
CCCCTGTGGAATGTGTGTCAGTTAGGGTGTGGAAAGTCCCCAGGCTCCCCAGCAGGCAGAAGTATGCAAA
GCATGCATCTCAATTAGTCAGCAACCAGGTGTGGAAAGTCCCCAGGCTCCCCAGCAGGCAGAAGTATGCA
AAGCATGCATCTCAATTAGTCAGCAACCATAGTCCCGCCCCTAACTCCGCCCATCCCGCCCCTAACTCCG
CCCAGTTCCGCCCATTCTCCGCCCCATGGCTGACTAATTTTTTTTATTTATACAGAGGCCGAGGCCGCCT
CGGCCTCTGAGCTATTCCAGAAGTAGTGAGGAGGCTTTTTTGGAGGCCTAGGCTTTTGCAAAAAGCTTGA
TTGGGATCCACCGGTCGCCACCATGGTGAGCAAGGGCGAGGAGCTGTTCACCGGGGTGGTGCCCATCCTG
GTCGAGCTGGACGGCGACGTAAACGGCCACAAGTTCAGCGTGTCCGGCGAGGGCGAGGGCGATGCCACCT
ACGGCAAGCTGACCCTGAAGTTCATCTGCACCACCGGCAAGCTGCCCGTGCCCTGGCCCACCCTCGTGAC
CACCCTGACCTACGGCGTGCAGTGCTTCAGCCGCTACCCCGACCACATGAAGCAGCACGACTTCTTCAAG
TCCGCCATGCCCGAAGGCTACGTCCAGGAGCGCACCATCTTCTTCAAGGACGACGGCAACTACAAGACCC
GCGCCGAGGTGAAGTTCGAGGGCGACACCCTGGTGAACCGCATCGAGCTGAAGGGCATCGACTTCAAGGA
GGACGGCAACATCCTGGGGCACAAGCTGGAGTACAACTACAACAGCCACAACGTCTATATCATGGCCGAC
AAGCAGAAGAACGGCATCAAGGTGAACTTCAAGATCCGCCACAACATCGAGGACGGCAGCGTGCAGCTCG
CCGACCACTACCAGCAGAACACCCCCATCGGCGACGGCCCCGTGCTGCTGCCCGACAACCACTACCTGAG
CACCCAGTCCGCCCTGAGCAAAGACCCCAACGAGAAGCGCGATCACATGGTCCTGCTGGAGTTCGTGACC
GCCGCCGGGATCACTCTCGGCATGGACGAGCTGTACAAGTAAAGCGGCCGCTTCGAGCAGACATGATAAG
ATACATTGATGAGTTTGGACAAACCACAACTAGAATGCAGTGAAAAAAATGCTTTATTTGTGAAATTTGT
GATGCTATTGCTTTATTTGTAACCATTATAAGCTGCAATAAACAAGTTAACAACAACAATTGCATTCATT
TTATGTTTCAGGTTCAGGGGGAGGTGTGGGAGGTTTTTTAAAGCAAGTAAAACCTCTACAAATGTGGTAA
AATCGATAAGGATCCGGGCTGGCGTAATAGCGAAGAGGCCCGCACCGATCGCCCTTCCCAACAGTTGCGG
TGGAGAAGAGCATGCGTGAGGCTCCGGTGCCCGTCAGTGGGCAGAGCGCACATCGCCCACAGTCCCCGAG
AAGTTGGGGGGAGGGGTCGGCAATTGAACCGGTGCCTAGAGAAGGTGGCGCGGGGTAAACTGGGAAAGTG
ATGTCGTGTACTGGCTCCGCCTTTTTCCCGAGGGTGGGGGAGAACCGTATATAAGTGCAGTAGTCGCCGT
GAACGTTCTTTTTCGCAACGGGTTTGCCGCCAGAACACAGCTGAAGCTTCGAGGGGCTCGCATCTCTCCT
TCACGCGCCCGCCGCCCTACCTGAGGCCGCCATCCACGCCGGTTGAGTCGCGTTCTGCCGCCTCCCGCCT
GTGGTGCCTCCTGAACTGCGTCCGCCGTCTAGGTAAGTTTAAAGCTCAGGTCGAGACCGGGCCTTTGTCC
GGCGCTCCCTTGGAGCCTACCTAGACTCAGCCGGCTCTCCACGCTTTGCCTGACCCTGCTTGCTCAACTC
TACGTCTTTGTTTCGTTTTCTGTTCTGCGCCGTTACAGATCCAAGCTGTGACCGGCGCCTACCTCGGATC
CAGCCACCATGGGAGTCAAAGTTCTGTTTGCCCTGATCTGCATCGCTGTGGCCGAGGCCAAGCCCACCGA
GAACAACGAAGACTTCAACATCGTGGCCGTGGCCAGCAACTTCGCGACCACGGATCTCGATGCTGACCGC
GGGAAGTTGCCCGGCAAGAAGCTGCCGCTGGAGGTGCTCAAAGAGATGGAAGCCAATGCCCGGAAAGCTG
GCTGCACCAGGGGCTGTCTGATCTGCCTGTCCCACATCAAGTGCACGCCCAAGATGAAGAAGTTCATCCC
AGGACGCTGCCACACCTACGAAGGCGACAAAGAGTCCGCACAGGGCGGCATAGGCGAGGCGATCGTCGAC
ATTCCTGAGATTCCTGGGTTCAAGGACTTGGAGCCCATGGAGCAGTTCATCGCACAGGTCGATCTGTGTG
TGGACTGCACAACTGGCTGCCTCAAAGGGCTTGCCAACGTGCAGTGTTCTGACCTGCTCAAGAAGTGGCT
GCCGCAACGCTGTGCGACCTTTGCCAGCAAGATCCAGGGCCAGGTGGACAAGATCAAGGGGGCCGGTGGT
GACTAAGCGGCCGCTCGAGCATGCATCTAGCATTATCCCTAATACCTGCCACCCCACTCTTAATCAGTGG
TGGAAGAACGGTCTCAGAACTGTTTGTTTCAATTGGCCATTTAAGTTTAGTAGTAAAAGACTGGTTAATG
ATAACAATGCATCGTAAAACCTTCAGAAGGAAAGGAGAATGTTTTGTGGACCACTTTGGTTTTCTTTTTT
GCGTGTGGCAGTTTTAAGTTATTAGTTTTTAAAATCAGTACTTTTTAATGGAAACAACTTGACCAAAAAT
TTGTCACAGAATTTTGAGACCCATTAAAAAAGTTAAATGAGAAACCTGTGTGTTCCTTTGGTCAACACCG
AGACATTTAGGTGAAAGACATCTAATTCTGGTTTTACGAATCTGGAAACTTCTTGAAAATGTAATTCTTG
AGTTAACACTTCTGGGTGGAGAATAGGGTTGTTTTCCCCCCACATAATTGGAAGGGGAAGGAATATCATT
TAAAGCTATGGGAGGGTTTCTTTGATTACAACACTGGAGAGAAATGCAGCATGTTGCTGATTGCCTGTCA
CTAAAACAGGCCAAAAACTGAGTCCTTGGGTTGCATAGAAAGCTTCATGTTGCTAAACCAATGTTAAGTG
AATCTTTGGAAACAAAATGTTTCCAAATTACTGGGATGTGCATGTTGAAACGTGGGTTAATTAACTAGCC
ATGACCAAAATCCCTTAACGTGAGTTTTCGTTCCACTGAGCGTCAGACCCCGTAGAAAAGATCAAAGGAT
CTTCTTGAGATCCTTTTTTTCTGCGCGTAATCTGCTGCTTGCAAACAAAAAAACCACCGCTACCAGCGGT
GGTTTGTTTGCCGGATCAAGAGCTACCAACTCTTTTTCCGAAGGTAACTGGCTTCAGCAGAGCGCAGATA
CCAAATACTGTTCTTCTAGTGTAGCCGTAGTTAGGCCACCACTTCAAGAACTCTGTAGCACCGCCTACAT
ACCTCGCTCTGCTAATCCTGTTACCAGTGGCTGCTGCCAGTGGCGATAAGTCGTGTCTTACCGGGTTGGA
CTCAAGACGATAGTTACCGGATAAGGCGCAGCGGTCGGGCTGAACGGGGGGTTCGTGCACACAGCCCAGC
TTGGAGCGAACGACCTACACCGAACTGAGATACCTACAGCGTGAGCTATGAGAAAGCGCCACGCTTCCCG
AAGGGAGAAAGGCGGACAGGTATCCGGTAAGCGGCAGGGTCGGAACAGGAGAGCGCACGAGGGAGCTTCC
AGGGGGAAACGCCTGGTATCTTTATAGTCCTGTCGGGTTTCGCCACCTCTGACTTGAGCGTCGATTTTTG
TGATGCTCGTCAGGGGGGCGGAGCCTATGGAAAAACGCCAGCAACGCGGCCTTTTTACGGTTCCTGGCCT
TTTGCTGGCCTTTTGCTCACATGTTCTTAATTAAATTTTTCAAAAGTAGTTGACAATTAATCATCGGCAT
AGTATATCGGCATAGTATAATACGACTCACTATAGGAGGGCCATCATGGCCAAGTTGACCAGTGCTGTCC
CAGTGCTCACAGCCAGGGATGTGGCTGGAGCTGTTGAGTTCTGGACTGACAGGTTGGGGTTCTCCAGAGA
TTTTGTGGAGGATGACTTTGCAGGTGTGGTCAGAGATGATGTCACCCTGTTCATCTCAGCAGTCCAGGAC
CAGGTGGTGCCTGACAACACCCTGGCTTGGGTGTGGGTGAGAGGACTGGATGAGCTGTATGCTGAGTGGA
GTGAGGTGGTCTCCACCAACTTCAGGGATGCCAGTGGCCCTGCCATGACAGAGATTGGAGAGCAGCCCTG
GGGGAGAGAGTTTGCCCTGAGAGACCCAGCAGGCAACTGTGTGCACTTTGTGGCAGAGGAGCAGGACTGA
GGATAAGAATTGTAACAAAAAACCCCGCCCCGGCGGGGTTTTTTGTTAATTAA
Features (pLannotate 1.2.2; 12 found; start..end, strand, type, name):
     13..342     +  promoter       SV40 promoter: SV40 enhancer and early promoter
    373..1092    +  CDS            EGFP: the original enhanced GFP (Yang et al., 1996) mammalian codon-optimized
   1117..1238    -  polyA_signal   SV40 poly(A) signal: SV40 polyadenylation signal
   1261..1329    -  CDS            large T antigen (fragment): large T antigen from SV40 (simian virus 40)
   1348..1399    +  CDS            lacZα (fragment): LacZα fragment of β-galactosidase; lacZ fragment
   1439..1650    +  promoter       EF-1α core promoter: core promoter for human elongation factor EF-1α
   1663..1931    +  LTR            5' LTR (truncated): truncated 5' long terminal repeat (LTR) from human T-cell leukemia virus (HTLV) type 1
   1969..2526    +  CDS            hGLuc: secreted Gaussia luciferase human codon-optimized
   2552..3124    +  polyA_signal   EF-1α poly(A) signal: human EF-1α polyadenylation signal
   3295..3883    +  rep_origin     ori: high-copy-number ColE1/pMB1/pBR322/pUC origin of replication
   3969..4016    +  promoter       EM7 promoter: synthetic bacterial promoter&nbsp
   4036..4407    +  CDS            ble: BLE_STRHI - Experimental evidence at protein level: Swiss-Prot protein existence level 1. Binding protein with a strong affinity to the bleomycin family of antibiotics. From Streptoalloteichus hindustanus.
