[The description below was written by a language model from this plasmid's Addgene catalogue record and pLannotate feature annotations shown in this document.]
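Description:
phGluc is a small (about 4.5 kb) mammalian expression plasmid built on the ph2m backbone that carries two independent reporter cassettes. It is maintained in E. coli through a high-copy ColE1/pUC-type origin and selected with bleomycin-family antibiotics (Zeocin). Resistance comes from the Streptoalloteichus hindustanus ble gene, driven by the synthetic bacterial EM7 promoter. The feature table shows no mammalian promoter upstream of ble, so drug selection appears to be for bacterial propagation only.

The main payload is a human codon-optimized Gaussia princeps luciferase (hGLuc), a naturally secreted enzyme whose activity can be measured in culture supernatant without lysing cells. It is expressed from a composite promoter made of the human EF-1α core promoter followed by a truncated HTLV-1 5' LTR segment, a hybrid arrangement commonly used to give strong constitutive expression in mammalian cells. Transcripts end at an EF-1α polyadenylation signal. A second unit places EGFP under the SV40 enhancer/early promoter, giving a fluorescent readout of transfected or transduced cells. The SV40 early promoter region generally includes the SV40 origin, which would permit replication in cells expressing large T antigen, but the annotation does not list an origin separately. An SV40 poly(A) signal lies just downstream of EGFP and is annotated on the opposite strand. This region functions bidirectionally, so it probably terminates the EGFP transcript. Short large T antigen and lacZα fragments appear to be cloning remnants.

The associated publication concerns measuring human antibody responses to Merkel cell polyomavirus. This is consistent with use as a compact reporter plasmid packaged into pseudovirions for neutralization assays, although the catalogue fields do not state this purpose.
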