Addgene plasmid #22522: phGluc
Depositing lab: Christopher Buck. Depositing organization: National Cancer Institute (NCI). Publication: Quantitation of human seroresponsiveness to Merkel cell polyomavirus. Pastrana DV, Tolstov YL, Becker JC, Moore PS, Chang Y, Buck CB. PLoS Pathog. 2009 Sep . 5(9):e1000578. 10.1371/journal.ppat.1000578 PubMed 19750217.
Backbone
  Vector backbone: ph2m
  Backbone size w/o insert (bp): 3906
  Vector type: Mammalian Expression
Growth in bacteria
  Bacterial resistance: Bleocin (Zeocin), 50 μg/mL
  Growth temperature: 37°C
  Growth strain: DH5alpha
  Copy number: High Copy
Gene/Insert
  Gene/Insert name: Gaussia luciferase (alt names: Gaussia princeps luciferase; GLuc)
  Species: Gaussia princeps
  Insert size (bp): 557
  Cloning method: Restriction Enzyme; 5′ cloning site Snab1 (destroyed during cloning); 3′ cloning site NheI (destroyed during cloning)
  Sequencing primers: 5′ N/A
Terms and licenses: Academic/Nonprofit Terms; Industry Terms: Not Available to Industry
Depositor comments: GenBank Style annotations can be found at: http://home.ccr.cancer.gov/LCO/target.htm
How to cite: phGluc was a gift from Christopher Buck (Addgene plasmid # 22522 ; http://n2t.net/addgene:22522 ; RRID:Addgene_22522)
