>Addgene plasmid #22522 | phGluc | addgene partial sequence | sequence record 28308 | 22522 with hGluc-5
TNGTTTTCTGTTCTGCGCCGTTACAGATCCAAGCTGTGACCGGCGCCTACCTCGGATCCAGCCACCATGG
GAGTCAAAGTTCTGTTTGCCCTGATCTGCATCGCTGTGGCCGAGGCCAAGCCCACCGAGAACAACGAAGA
CTTCAACATCGTGGCCGTGGCCAGCAACTTCGCGACCACGGATCTCGATGCTGACCGCGGGAAGTTGCCC
GGCAAGAAGCTGCCGCTGGAGGTGCTCAAAGAGATGGAAGCCAATGCCCGGAAAGCTGGCTGCACCAGGG
GCTGTCTGATCTGCCTGTCCCACATCAAGTGCACGCCCAAGATGAAGAAGTTCATCCCAGGACGCTGCCA
CACCTACGAAGGCGACAAAGAGTCCGCACAGGGCGGCATAGGCGAGGCGATCGTCGACATTCCTGAGATT
CCTGGGTTCAAGGACTTGGAGCCCATGGAGCAGTTCATCGCACAGGTCGATCTGTGTGTGGACTGCACAA
CTGGCTGCCTCAAAGGGCTTGCCAACGTGCAGTGTTCTGACCTGCTCAAGAAGTGGCTGCCGCAACGCTG
TGCGACCTTTGCCAGCAAGATCCAGGGCCAGGTGGACAAGATCAAGGGGGCCGGTGGTGACTAAGCGGCC
GCTCGAGCATGCATCTAGCATTATCCCTAATACCTGCCACCCCACTCTTAATCAGTGGTGGAAGAACGGT
CTCAGACTGTTTGTTCATTGGCATTTAAGTTTAGTAGTAAAGACTGGTTATGATAACATGCATCGTAACC
CT
