>Addgene plasmid #22522 | phGluc | addgene partial sequence | sequence record 28309 | 22522 with hGluc-3
ATAGAGTGGGGTGGCAGGTATTAGGGATAATGCTAGATGCATGCTCGAGCGGCCGCTTAGTCACCACCGG
CCCCCTTGATCTTGTCCACCTGGCCCTGGATCTTGCTGGCAAAGGTCGCACAGCGTTGCGGCAGCCACTT
CTTGAGCAGGTCAGAACACTGCACGTTGGCAAGCCCTTTGAGGCAGCCAGTTGTGCAGTCCACACACAGA
TCGACCTGTGCGATGAACTGCTCCATGGGCTCCAAGTCCTTGAACCCAGGAATCTCAGGAATGTCGACGA
TCGCCTCGCCTATGCCGCCCTGTGCGGACTCTTTGTCGCCTTCGTAGGTGTGGCAGCGTCCTGGGATGAA
CTTCTTCATCTTGGGCGTGCACTTGATGTGGGACAGGCAGATCAGACAGCCCCTGGTGCAGCCAGCTTTC
CGGGCATTGGCTTCCATCTCTTTGAGCACCTCCAGCGGCAGCTTCTTGCCGGGCAACTTCCCGCGGTCAG
CATCGAGATCCGTGGTCGCGAAGTTGCTGGCCACGGCCACGATGTTGAAGTCTTCGTTGTTCTCGGTGGG
CTTGGCCTCGGCCACAGCGATGCAGATCAGGGCAAACAGAACTTTGACTCCCATGGTGGCTGGATCCGAG
GTAGGCGCCGGTCACAGCTTGGATCTGTAACGGCGCAGAACAGAAAACGAAACAAAGACGTAGAGTTGAG
CAAGCAGGGTCAGGCAAAGCGTGGAGAGCCGGCTGAGTCAGANCANCCCAAGG
